Addgene plasmid #120191: pCMV-GFP-CENPBpA-fixed-length-clone-13
Purpose: Randomly picked clone 13 of the pCMV-GFP-CENPBpA-fixed-length library
Depositing lab: David Bartel. Depositing organization: Whitehead Institute for Biomedical Research. Publication: Widespread Influence of 3'-End Structures on Mammalian mRNA Processing and Stability. Wu X, Bartel DP. Cell. 2017 May 18;169(5):905-917.e11. doi: 10.1016/j.cell.2017.04.036. PubMed 28525757.
Backbone
  Vector backbone: pCMV-GFP
  Vector type: Mammalian Expression
Growth in bacteria
  Bacterial resistance: Ampicillin, 100 μg/mL
  Growth temperature: 37°C
  Growth strain: DH5alpha
  Copy number: Unknown
Gene/Insert
  Gene/Insert name: CENPB poly(A) site
  Species: H. sapiens (human)
  Insert size (bp): 254
Terms and licenses: Academic/Nonprofit Terms; Industry Terms: Not Available to Industry
How to cite: pCMV-GFP-CENPBpA-fixed-length-clone-13 was a gift from David Bartel (Addgene plasmid # 120191 ; http://n2t.net/addgene:120191 ; RRID:Addgene_120191)
