[The description below was written by a language model from this plasmid's Addgene catalogue record and pLannotate feature annotations shown in this document.]
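Description:
pCMV-GFP-CENPBpA-fixed-length-clone-13 is a mammalian expression plasmid of about 4.7 kb built on the pCMV-GFP backbone. It is one randomly picked member (clone 13) of the pCMV-GFP-CENPBpA-fixed-length library. It is propagated in E. coli through a high-copy ColE1/pUC-type origin and selected with ampicillin via the β-lactamase gene and its native promoter. The backbone also retains lac promoter/operator remnants, short lacI fragments, and an SV40 origin with a partial SV40 promoter and SV40 poly(A) signal. The SV40 origin can support episomal replication in cells that supply large T antigen.

The expression unit consists of the human CMV immediate-early enhancer and promoter, a short multiple cloning site, and a mammalian codon-optimised EGFP open reading frame. The catalogued insert is a 254 bp human CENPB polyadenylation site. The automated annotation does not label it, but an unannotated gap of about 200 nt between the end of EGFP and the next feature is a plausible location, which would place it in the reporter's 3′ UTR. Further downstream lie a β-globin-derived fragment (matched by the annotation tool to a lemur HBB entry, most likely by sequence similarity) and the rabbit β-globin poly(A) signal. That signal could act as a backup 3′-end processing site for transcripts that read through the test site.

The associated study concerns how 3′-end structures influence mammalian mRNA processing and stability, so the plasmid presumably serves as a GFP reporter for cleavage and polyadenylation at a CENPB site variant. The record does not state what was varied across the library, what "fixed-length" refers to, or how clone 13 differs from other members.
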