Features (pLannotate 1.2.2; 17 found; start..end, strand, type, name):
     26..329     +  enhancer       CMV enhancer: human cytomegalovirus immediate early enhancer
    330..533     +  promoter       CMV promoter: human cytomegalovirus (CMV) immediate early promoter
    556..636     +  misc_feature   MCS: multiple cloning site
    644..1363    +  CDS            EGFP: the original enhanced GFP (Yang et al., 1996) mammalian codon-optimized
   1567..1698    +  CDS            HBB (fragment): HBB_EULFU - Experimental evidence at protein level: Swiss-Prot protein existence level 1. Involved in oxygen transport from the lung to the various peripheral tissues. From Eulemur fulvus fulvus (Brown lemur).
   1769..1824    +  polyA_signal   β-globin poly(A) signal: rabbit β-globin polyadenylation signal (Gil and Proudfoot, 1987)
   2209..2225    -  protein_bind   lac operator: The lac repressor binds to the lac operator to inhibit transcription in E. coli. This inhibition can be relieved by adding lactose or isopropyl-β-D-thiogalactopyranoside (IPTG). lac repressor encoded by lacI
   2233..2263    -  promoter       lac promoter: promoter for the E. coli lac operon
   2278..2299    -  protein_bind   CAP binding site: CAP binding activates transcription in the presence of cAMP. E. coli catabolite activator protein
   2312..2351    -  CDS            lacI (fragment): lac repressor; lacI; The lac repressor binds to the lac operator to inhibit transcription in E. coli. This inhibition can be relieved by adding lactose or isopropyl-β-D-thiogalactopyranoside (IPTG).
   2358..2380    +  promoter       SV40 promoter (fragment): SV40 enhancer and early promoter
   2404..2539    +  rep_origin     SV40 ori: SV40 origin of replication
   2559..2693    +  polyA_signal   SV40 poly(A) signal: SV40 polyadenylation signal
   2695..2749    -  CDS            lacI (fragment): lac repressor; lacI; The lac repressor binds to the lac operator to inhibit transcription in E. coli. This inhibition can be relieved by adding lactose or isopropyl-β-D-thiogalactopyranoside (IPTG).
   2932..3520    -  rep_origin     ori: high-copy-number ColE1/pMB1/pBR322/pUC origin of replication
   3691..4551    -  CDS            AmpR: β-lactamase; bla; confers resistance to ampicillin, carbenicillin, and related antibiotics
   4552..4656    -  promoter       AmpR promoter: bla
>Addgene plasmid #120191 | pCMV-GFP-CENPBpA-fixed-length-clone-13 | addgene full sequence | sequence record 274603 | Addgene NGS Result
TTCATAGCCCATATATGGAGTTCCGCGTTACATAACTTACGGTAAATGGCCCGCCTGGCTGACCGCCCAA
CGACCCCCGCCCATTGACGTCAATAATGACGTATGTTCCCATAGTAACGCCAATAGGGACTTTCCATTGA
CGTCAATGGGTGGAGTATTTACGGTAAACTGCCCACTTGGCAGTACATCAAGTGTATCATATGCCAAGTA
CGCCCCCTATTGACGTCAATGACGGTAAATGGCCCGCCTGGCATTATGCCCAGTACATGACCTTATGGGA
CTTTCCTACTTGGCAGTACATCTACGTATTAGTCATCGCTATTACCATGGTGATGCGGTTTTGGCAGTAC
ATCAATGGGCGTGGATAGCGGTTTGACTCACGGGGATTTCCAAGTCTCCACCCCATTGACGTCAATGGGA
GTTTGTTTTGGCACCAAAATCAACGGGACTTTCCAAAATGTCGTAACAACTCCGCCCCATTGACGCAAAT
GGGCGGTAGGCGTGTACGGTGGGAGGTCTATATAAGCAGAGCTGGTTTAGTGAACCGTCAGATCCGCTAG
CGCTACCGGACTCAGATCTCGAGCTCAAGCTTCGAATTCTGCAGTCGACGGTACCGCGGGCCCGGGATCC
ACCGGTCGCCACCATGGTGAGCAAGGGCGAGGAGCTGTTCACCGGGGTGGTGCCCATCCTGGTCGAGCTG
GACGGCGACGTAAACGGCCACAAGTTCAGCGTGTCCGGCGAGGGCGAGGGCGATGCCACCTACGGCAAGC
TGACCCTGAAGTTCATCTGCACCACCGGCAAGCTGCCCGTGCCCTGGCCCACCCTCGTGACCACCCTGAC
CTACGGCGTGCAGTGCTTCAGCCGCTACCCCGACCACATGAAGCAGCACGACTTCTTCAAGTCCGCCATG
CCCGAAGGCTACGTCCAGGAGCGCACCATCTTCTTCAAGGACGACGGCAACTACAAGACCCGCGCCGAGG
TGAAGTTCGAGGGCGACACCCTGGTGAACCGCATCGAGCTGAAGGGCATCGACTTCAAGGAGGACGGCAA
CATCCTGGGGCACAAGCTGGAGTACAACTACAACAGCCACAACGTCTATATCATGGCCGACAAGCAGAAG
AACGGCATCAAGGTGAACTTCAAGATCCGCCACAACATCGAGGACGGCAGCGTGCAGCTCGCCGACCACT
ACCAGCAGAACACCCCCATCGGCGACGGCCCCGTGCTGCTGCCCGACAACCACTACCTGAGCACCCAGTC
CGCCCTGAGCAAAGACCCCAACGAGAAGCGCGATCACATGGTCCTGCTGGAGTTCGTGACCGCCGCCGGG
ATCACTCTCGGCATGGACGAGCTGTACAAGTAAAGCGGCCGCACTCCTCAGGTGCATGCCTCTCCTCCCT
CTCTGGCAGGGCCCCATCCTGGGCAGAGGGGCCTGGGGCTGGGCCCAGAGTCCAGCCGTCCAGCTGCTCC
TTTCCCAGTTTGATTTCAATAAATCTGTCCACTCCCCTTTTGTGGGGCTGAACGTTTTAACAGCCAAGGG
TGCATCCTTCATGGTCTGGGCTTGCGTCTGTCTTGGGGGACTTATTCGTCCTGGCTCTCTTTGGTCCTTG
CTCTGGTGGGACATGGAGGCAAGTGTTGAAGGCTGCCTATCAGAAGGTGGTGGCTGGTGTGGCCAATGCC
CTGGCTCACAAATACCACTGAGATCTTTTTCCCTCTGCCAAAAATTATGGGGACATCATGAAGCCCCTTG
AGCATCTGACTTCTGGCTAATAAAGGAAATTTATTTTCATTGCAATAGTGTGTTGGAATTTTTTGTGTCT
CTCACTCGGAAGGACATATGGGAGGGCAAATCATTTAAAACATCAGAATGAGTATTTGGTTTAGAGTTTG
GCAACATATGCCCATATGCTGGCTGCCATGAACAAAGGTTGGCTATAAAGAGGTCATCAGTATATGAAAC
AGCCCCCTGCTGTCCATTCCTTATTCCATAGAAAAGCCTTGACTTGAGGTTAGATTTTTTTTATATTTTG
TTTTGTGTTATTTTTTTCTTTAACATCCCTAAAATTTTCCTTACATGTTTTACTAGCCAGATTTTTCCTC
CTCTCCTGACTACTCCCAGTCATAGCTGTCCCTCTTCTCTTATGGAGATCCCTCGACCTGCAGCCCAAGC
TTGGCGTAATCATGGTCATAGCTGTTTCCTGTGTGAAATTGTTATCCGCTCACAATTCCACACAACATAC
GAGCCGGAAGCATAAAGTGTAAAGCCTGGGGTGCCTAATGAGTGAGCTAACTCACATTAATTGCGTTGCG
CTCACTGCCCGCTTTCCAGTCGGGAAACCTGTCGTGCCAGCGGATCCGCATCTCAATTAGTCAGCAACCA
TAGTCCCGCCCCTAACTCCGCCCATCCCGCCCCTAACTCCGCCCAGTTCCGCCCATTCTCCGCCCCATGG
CTGACTAATTTTTTTTATTTATGCAGAGGCCGAGGCCGCCTCGGCCTCTGAGCTATTCCAGAAGTAGTGA
GGAGGCTTTTTTGGAGGCCTAGGCTTTTGCAAAAAGCTAACTTGTTTATTGCAGCTTATAATGGTTACAA
ATAAAGCAATAGCATCACAAATTTCACAAATAAAGCATTTTTTTCACTGCATTCTAGTTGTGGTTTGTCC
AAACTCATCAATGTATCTTATCATGTCTGGATCCGCTGCATTAATGAATCGGCCAACGCGCGGGGAGAGG
CGGTTTGCGTATTGGGCGCTCTTCCGCTTCCTCGCTCACTGACTCGCTGCGCTCGGTCGTTCGGCTGCGG
CGAGCGGTATCAGCTCACTCAAAGGCGGTAATACGGTTATCCACAGAATCAGGGGATAACGCAGGAAAGA
ACATGTGAGCAAAAGGCCAGCAAAAGGCCAGGAACCGTAAAAAGGCCGCGTTGCTGGCGTTTTTCCATAG
GCTCCGCCCCCCTGACGAGCATCACAAAAATCGACGCTCAAGTCAGAGGTGGCGAAACCCGACAGGACTA
TAAAGATACCAGGCGTTTCCCCCTGGAAGCTCCCTCGTGCGCTCTCCTGTTCCGACCCTGCCGCTTACCG
GATACCTGTCCGCCTTTCTCCCTTCGGGAAGCGTGGCGCTTTCTCATAGCTCACGCTGTAGGTATCTCAG
TTCGGTGTAGGTCGTTCGCTCCAAGCTGGGCTGTGTGCACGAACCCCCCGTTCAGCCCGACCGCTGCGCC
TTATCCGGTAACTATCGTCTTGAGTCCAACCCGGTAAGACACGACTTATCGCCACTGGCAGCAGCCACTG
GTAACAGGATTAGCAGAGCGAGGTATGTAGGCGGTGCTACAGAGTTCTTGAAGTGGTGGCCTAACTACGG
CTACACTAGAAGAACAGTATTTGGTATCTGCGCTCTGCTGAAGCCAGTTACCTTCGGAAAAAGAGTTGGT
AGCTCTTGATCCGGCAAACAAACCACCGCTGGTAGCGGTGGTTTTTTTGTTTGCAAGCAGCAGATTACGC
GCAGAAAAAAAGGATCTCAAGAAGATCCTTTGATCTTTTCTACGGGGTCTGACGCTCAGTGGAACGAAAA
CTCACGTTAAGGGATTTTGGTCATGAGATTATCAAAAAGGATCTTCACCTAGATCCTTTTAAATTAAAAA
TGAAGTTTTAAATCAATCTAAAGTATATATGAGTAAACTTGGTCTGACAGTTACCAATGCTTAATCAGTG
AGGCACCTATCTCAGCGATCTGTCTATTTCGTTCATCCATAGTTGCCTGACTCCCCGTCGTGTAGATAAC
TACGATACGGGAGGGCTTACCATCTGGCCCCAGTGCTGCAATGATACCGCGAGACCCACGCTCACCGGCT
CCAGATTTATCAGCAATAAACCAGCCAGCCGGAAGGGCCGAGCGCAGAAGTGGTCCTGCAACTTTATCCG
CCTCCATCCAGTCTATTAATTGTTGCCGGGAAGCTAGAGTAAGTAGTTCGCCAGTTAATAGTTTGCGCAA
CGTTGTTGCCATTGCTACAGGCATCGTGGTGTCACGCTCGTCGTTTGGTATGGCTTCATTCAGCTCCGGT
TCCCAACGATCAAGGCGAGTTACATGATCCCCCATGTTGTGCAAAAAAGCGGTTAGCTCCTTCGGTCCTC
CGATCGTTGTCAGAAGTAAGTTGGCCGCAGTGTTATCACTCATGGTTATGGCAGCACTGCATAATTCTCT
TACTGTCATGCCATCCGTAAGATGCTTTTCTGTGACTGGTGAGTACTCAACCAAGTCATTCTGAGAATAG
TGTATGCGGCGACCGAGTTGCTCTTGCCCGGCGTCAATACGGGATAATACCGCGCCACATAGCAGAACTT
TAAAAGTGCTCATCATTGGAAAACGTTCTTCGGGGCGAAAACTCTCAAGGATCTTACCGCTGTTGAGATC
CAGTTCGATGTAACCCACTCGTGCACCCAACTGATCTTCAGCATCTTTTACTTTCACCAGCGTTTCTGGG
TGAGCAAAAACAGGAAGGCAAAATGCCGCAAAAAAGGGAATAAGGGCGACACGGAAATGTTGAATACTCA
TACTCTTCCTTTTTCAATATTATTGAAGCATTTATCAGGGTTATTGTCTCATGAGCGGATACATATTTGA
ATGTATTTAGAAAAATAAACAAATAGGGGTTCCGCGCACATTTCCCCGAAAAGTGCCACCTGGGTCGACA
TTGATTATTGACTAGTAATAGTAATCAATTACGGGGTCATTAG
